>Addgene plasmid #90586 | CDC25A B1.2 gRNA | addgene full sequence | sequence record 183307 | Addgene NGS Result
CCGCCTCTCCCCGCGCGTTGGCCGATTCATTAATGCAGCTGGCACGACAGGTTTCCCGACTGGAAAGCGG
GCAGTGAGCGCAACGCAATTAATGTGAGTTAGCTCACTCATTAGGCACCCCAGGCTTTACACTTTATGCT
TCCGGCTCGTATGTTGTGTGGAATTGTGAGCGGATAACAATTTCACACAGGAAACAGCTATGACCATGAT
TACGCCAAGCGCGCAATTAACCCTCACTAAAGGGAACAAAAGCTGGAGCTGCAAGCTTAATGTAGTCTTA
TGCAATACTCTTGTAGTCTTGCAACATGGTAACGATGAGTTAGCAACATGCCTTACAAGGAGAGAAAAAG
CACCGTGCATGCCGATTGGTGGAAGTAAGGTGGTACGATCGTGCCTTATTAGGAAGGCAACAGACGGGTC
TGACATGGATTGGACGAACCACTGAATTGCCGCATTGCAGAGATATTGTATTTAAGTGCCTAGCTCGATA
CATAAACGGGTCTCTCTGGTTAGACCAGATCTGAGCCTGGGAGCTCTCTGGCTAACTAGGGAACCCACTG
CTTAAGCCTCAATAAAGCTTGCCTTGAGTGCTTCAAGTAGTGTGTGCCCGTCTGTTGTGTGACTCTGGTA
ACTAGAGATCCCTCAGACCCTTTTAGTCAGTGTGGAAAATCTCTAGCAGTGGCGCCCGAACAGGGACTTG
AAAGCGAAAGGGAAACCAGAGGAGCTCTCTCGACGCAGGACTCGGCTTGCTGAAGCGCGCACGGCAAGAG
GCGAGGGGCGGCGACTGGTGAGTACGCCAAAAATTTTGACTAGCGGAGGCTAGAAGGAGAGAGATGGGTG
CGAGAGCGTCAGTATTAAGCGGGGGAGAATTAGATCGCGATGGGAAAAAATTCGGTTAAGGCCAGGGGGA
AAGAAAAAATATAAATTAAAACATATAGTATGGGCAAGCAGGGAGCTAGAACGATTCGCAGTTAATCCTG
GCCTGTTAGAAACATCAGAAGGCTGTAGACAAATACTGGGACAGCTACAACCATCCCTTCAGACAGGATC
AGAAGAACTTAGATCATTATATAATACAGTAGCAACCCTCTATTGTGTGCATCAAAGGATAGAGATAAAA
GACACCAAGGAAGCTTTAGACAAGATAGAGGAAGAGCAAAACAAAAGTAAGACCACCGCACAGCAAGCGG
CCGCTGATCTTCAGACCTGGAGGAGGAGATATGAGGGACAATTGGAGAAGTGAATTATATAAATATAAAG
TAGTAAAAATTGAACCATTAGGAGTAGCACCCACCAAGGCAAAGAGAAGAGTGGTGCAGAGAGAAAAAAG
AGCAGTGGGAATAGGAGCTTTGTTCCTTGGGTTCTTGGGAGCAGCAGGAAGCACTATGGGCGCAGCGTCA
ATGACGCTGACGGTACAGGCCAGACAATTATTGTCTGGTATAGTGCAGCAGCAGAACAATTTGCTGAGGG
CTATTGAGGCGCAACAGCATCTGTTGCAACTCACAGTCTGGGGCATCAAGCAGCTCCAGGCAAGAATCCT
GGCTGTGGAAAGATACCTAAAGGATCAACAGCTCCTGGGGATTTGGGGTTGCTCTGGAAAACTCATTTGC
ACCACTGCTGTGCCTTGGAATGCTAGTTGGAGTAATAAATCTCTGGAACAGATTTGGAATCACACGACCT
GGATGGAGTGGGACAGAGAAATTAACAATTACACAAGCTTAATACACTCCTTAATTGAAGAATCGCAAAA
CCAGCAAGAAAAGAATGAACAAGAATTATTGGAATTAGATAAATGGGCAAGTTTGTGGAATTGGTTTAAC
ATAACAAATTGGCTGTGGTATATAAAATTATTCATAATGATAGTAGGAGGCTTGGTAGGTTTAAGAATAG
TTTTTGCTGTACTTTCTATAGTGAATAGAGTTAGGCAGGGATATTCACCATTATCGTTTCAGACCCACCT
CCCAACCCCGAGGGGACCCAGAGAGGGCCTATTTCCCATGATTCCTTCATATTTGCATATACGATACAAG
GCTGTTAGAGAGATAATTAGAATTAATTTGACTGTAAACACAAAGATATTAGTACAAAATACGTGACGTA
GAAAGTAATAATTTCTTGGGTAGTTTGCAGTTTTAAAATTATGTTTTAAAATGGACTATCATATGCTTAC
CGTAACTTGAAAGTATTTCGATTTCTTGGCTTTATATATCTTGTGGAAAGGACGAAACACCGCCCGTCGT
GAAGGCGCTATTGTTTAAGAGCTATGCTGGAAACAGCATAGCAAGTTTAAATAAGGCTAGTCCGTTATCA
ACTTGAAAAAGTGGCACCGAGTCGGTGCTTTTTTTGAATTCTAGATCTTGAGACAAATGGCAGTATTCAT
CCACAATTTTAAAAGAAAAGGGGGGATTGGGGGGTACAGTGCAGGGGAAAGAATAGTAGACATAATAGCA
ACAGACATACAAACTAAAGAATTACAAAAACAAATTACAAAAATTCAAAATTTTCGGGTTTATTACAGGG
ACAGCAGAGATCCACTTTGGCGCCGGCTCGAGTGGCTCCGGTGCCCGTCAGTGGGCAGAGCGCACATCGC
CCACAGTCCCCGAGAAGTTGGGGGGAGGGGTCGGCAATTGAACCGGTGCCTAGAGAAGGTGGCGCGGGGT
AAACTGGGAAAGTGATGTCGTGTACTGGCTCCGCCTTTTTCCCGAGGGTGGGGGAGAACCGTATATAAGT
GCAGTAGTCGCCGTGAACGTTCTTTTTCGCAACGGGTTTGCCGCCAGAACACAGGTGTCGTGACGCGGGA
TCCGCCACCATGACCGAGTACAAGCCCACGGTGCGCCTCGCCACCCGCGACGACGTCCCCAGGGCCGTAC
GCACCCTCGCCGCCGCGTTCGCCGACTACCCCGCCACGCGCCACACCGTCGATCCGGACCGCCACATCGA
GCGGGTCACCGAGCTGCAAGAACTCTTCCTCACGCGCGTCGGGCTCGACATCGGCAAGGTGTGGGTCGCG
GACGACGGCGCCGCGGTGGCGGTCTGGACCACGCCGGAGAGCGTCGAAGCGGGGGCGGTGTTCGCCGAGA
TCGGCCCGCGCATGGCCGAGTTGAGCGGTTCCCGGCTGGCCGCGCAGCAACAGATGGAAGGCCTCCTGGC
GCCGCACCGGCCCAAGGAGCCCGCGTGGTTCCTGGCCACCGTCGGAGTCTCGCCCGACCACCAGGGCAAG
GGTCTGGGCAGCGCCGTCGTGCTCCCCGGAGTGGAGGCGGCCGAGCGCGCCGGGGTGCCCGCCTTCCTGG
AGACCTCCGCGCCCCGCAACCTCCCCTTCTACGAGCGGCTCGGCTTCACCGTCACCGCCGACGTCGAGGT
GCCCGAAGGACCGCGCACCTGGTGCATGACCCGCAAGCCCGGTGCCTGAACGCGTTAAGTCGACAATCAA
CCTCTGGATTACAAAATTTGTGAAAGATTGACTGGTATTCTTAACTATGTTGCTCCTTTTACGCTATGTG
GATACGCTGCTTTAATGCCTTTGTATCATGCTATTGCTTCCCGTATGGCTTTCATTTTCTCCTCCTTGTA
TAAATCCTGGTTGCTGTCTCTTTATGAGGAGTTGTGGCCCGTTGTCAGGCAACGTGGCGTGGTGTGCACT
GTGTTTGCTGACGCAACCCCCACTGGTTGGGGCATTGCCACCACCTGTCAGCTCCTTTCCGGGACTTTCG
CTTTCCCCCTCCCTATTGCCACGGCGGAACTCATCGCCGCCTGCCTTGCCCGCTGCTGGACAGGGGCTCG
GCTGTTGGGCACTGACAATTCCGTGGTGTTGTCGGGGAAATCATCGTCCTTTCCTTGGCTGCTCGCCTGT
GTTGCCACCTGGATTCTGCGCGGGACGTCCTTCTGCTACGTCCCTTCGGCCCTCAATCCAGCGGACCTTC
CTTCCCGCGGCCTGCTGCCGGCTCTGCGGCCTCTTCCGCGTCTTCGCCTTCGCCCTCAGACGAGTCGGAT
CTCCCTTTGGGCCGCCTCCCCGCGTCGACTTTAAGACCAATGACTTACAAGGCAGCTGTAGATCTTAGCC
ACTTTTTAAAAGAAAAGGGGGGACTGGAAGGGCTAATTCACTCCCAACGAAGACAAGATCTGCTTTTTGC
TTGTACTGGGTCTCTCTGGTTAGACCAGATCTGAGCCTGGGAGCTCTCTGGCTAACTAGGGAACCCACTG
CTTAAGCCTCAATAAAGCTTGCCTTGAGTGCTTCAAGTAGTGTGTGCCCGTCTGTTGTGTGACTCTGGTA
ACTAGAGATCCCTCAGACCCTTTTAGTCAGTGTGGAAAATCTCTAGCAGTACGTATAGTAGTTCATGTCA
TCTTATTATTCAGTATTTATAACTTGCAAAGAAATGAATATCAGAGAGTGAGAGGAACTTGTTTATTGCA
GCTTATAATGGTTACAAATAAAGCAATAGCATCACAAATTTCACAAATAAAGCATTTTTTTCACTGCATT
CTAGTTGTGGTTTGTCCAAACTCATCAATGTATCTTATCATGTCTGGCTCTAGCTATCCCGCCCCTAACT
CCGCCCATCCCGCCCCTAACTCCGCCCAGTTCCGCCCATTCTCCGCCCCATGGCTGACTAATTTTTTTTA
TTTATGCAGAGGCCGAGGCCGCCTCGGCCTCTGAGCTATTCCAGAAGTAGTGAGGAGGCTTTTTTGGAGG
CCTAGGGACGTACCCAATTCGCCCTATAGTGAGTCGTATTACGCGCGCTCACTGGCCGTCGTTTTACAAC
GTCGTGACTGGGAAAACCCTGGCGTTACCCAACTTAATCGCCTTGCAGCACATCCCCCTTTCGCCAGCTG
GCGTAATAGCGAAGAGGCCCGCACCGATCGCCCTTCCCAACAGTTGCGCAGCCTGAATGGCGAATGGG
[124 nt withheld, positions 4899-5022]
C
[91 nt withheld, positions 5024-5114]
A
[49 nt withheld, positions 5116-5164]
CCTTTGACGTTGGAGTCCACGTTCTTT
[37 nt withheld, positions 5192-5228]
ACCCTATCTCGGTCTATTCTTTTGATTTATAAGGGATTTTGCCGATTTCGGCCTATTGGTTAAAAAATGA
GCTGATTTAACAAAAATTTAACGCGAATTTTAACAAAATATTAACGCTTACAATTTAGGTGGCACTTTTC
GGGGAAATGTGCGCGGAACCCCTATTTGTTTATTTTTCTAAATACATTCAAATATGTATCCGCTCATGAG
ACAATAACCCTGATAAATGCTTCAATAATATTGAAAAAGGAAGAGTATGAGTATTCAACATTTCCGTGTC
GCCCTTATTCCCTTTTTTGCGGCATTTTGCCTTCCTGTTTTTGCTCACCCAGAAACGCTGGTGAAAGTAA
AAGATGCTGAAGATCAGTTGGGTGCACGAGTGGGTTACATCGAACTGGATCTCAACAGCGGTAAGATCCT
TGAGAGTTTTCGCCCCGAAGAACGTTTTCCAATGATGAGCACTTTTAAAGTTCTGCTATGTGGCGCGGTA
TTATCCCGTATTGACGCCGGGCAAGAGCAACTCGGTCGCCGCATACACTATTCTCAGAATGACTTGGTTG
AGTACTCACCAGTCACAGAAAAGCATCTTACGGATGGCATGACAGTAAGAGAATTATGCAGTGCTGCCAT
AACCATGAGTGATAACACTGCGGCCAACTTACTTCTGACAACGATCGGAGGACCGAAGGAGCTAACCGCT
TTTTTGCACAACATGGGGGATCATGTAACTCGCCTTGATCGTTGGGAACCGGAGCTGAATGAAGCCATAC
CAAACGACGAGCGTGACACCACGATGCCTGTAGCAATGGCAACAACGTTGCGCAAACTATTAACTGGCGA
ACTACTTACTCTAGCTTCCCGGCAACAATTAATAGACTGGATGGAGGCGGATAAAGTTGCAGGACCACTT
CTGCGCTCGGCCCTTCCGGCTGGCTGGTTTATTGCTGATAAATCTGGAGCCGGTGAGCGTGGGTCTCGCG
GTATCATTGCAGCACTGGGGCCAGATGGTAAGCCCTCCCGTATCGTAGTTATCTACACGACGGGGAGTCA
GGCAACTATGGATGAACGAAATAGACAGATCGCTGAGATAGGTGCCTCACTGATTAAGCATTGGTAACTG
TCAGACCAAGTTTACTCATATATACTTTAGATTGATTTAAAACTTCATTTTTAATTTAAAAGGATCTAGG
TGAAGATCCTTTTTGATAATCTCATGACCAAAATCCCTTAACGTGAGTTTTCGTTCCACTGAGCGTCAGA
CCCCGTAGAAAAGATCAAAGGATCTTCTTGAGATCCTTTTTTTCTGCGCGTAATCTGCTGCTTGCAAACA
AAAAAACCACCGCTACCAGCGGTGGTTTGTTTGCCGGATCAAGAGCTACCAACTCTTTTTCCGAAGGTAA
CTGGCTTCAGCAGAGCGCAGATACCAAATACTGTTCTTCTAGTGTAGCCGTAGTTAGGCCACCACTTCAA
GAACTCTGTAGCACCGCCTACATACCTCGCTCTGCTAATCCTGTTACCAGTGGCTGCTGCCAGTGGCGAT
AAGTCGTGTCTTACCGGGTTGGACTCAAGACGATAGTTACCGGATAAGGCGCAGCGGTCGGGCTGAACGG
GGGGTTCGTGCACACAGCCCAGCTTGGAGCGAACGACCTACACCGAACTGAGATACCTACAGCGTGAGCT
ATGAGAAAGCGCCACGCTTCCCGAAGGGAGAAAGGCGGACAGGTATCCGGTAAGCGGCAGGGTCGGAACA
GGAGAGCGCACGAGGGAGCTTCCAGGGGGAAACGCCTGGTATCTTTATAGTCCTGTCGGGTTTCGCCACC
TCTGACTTGAGCGTCGATTTTTGTGATGCTCGTCAGGGGGGCGGAGCCTATGGAAAAACGCCAGCAACGC
GGCCTTTTTACGGTTCCTGGCCTTTTGCTGGCCTTTTGCTCACATGTTCTTTCCTGCGTTATCCCCTGAT
TCTGTGGATAACCGTATTACCGCCTTTGAGTGAGCTGATACCGCTCGCCGCAGCCGAACGACCGAGCGCA
GCGAGTCAGTGAGCGAGGAAGCGGAAGAGCGCCCAATACGCAAA
Features (pLannotate 1.2.2; 27 found; start..end, strand, type, name):
     90..111     +  protein_bind   CAP binding site: CAP binding activates transcription in the presence of cAMP. E. coli catabolite activator protein
    126..156     +  promoter       lac promoter: promoter for the E. coli lac operon
    164..180     +  protein_bind   lac operator: The lac repressor binds to the lac operator to inhibit transcription in E. coli. This inhibition can be relieved by adding lactose or isopropyl-β-D-thiogalactopyranoside (IPTG). lac repressor encoded by lacI
    225..243     +  promoter       T3 promoter: promoter for bacteriophage T3 RNA polymerase
    271..497     +  promoter       RSV promoter: Rous sarcoma virus enhancer/promoter
    498..678     +  LTR            5' LTR (truncated): truncated 5' long terminal repeat (LTR) from HIV-1
    725..850     +  misc_feature   HIV-1 Ψ: packaging signal of human immunodeficiency virus type 1
    834..1197    +  CDS            HIV-1 gag (fragment): gag protein from human immunodeficiency virus 1; gag
   1343..1576    +  misc_feature   RRE: The Rev response element (RRE) of HIV-1 allows for Rev-dependent mRNA export from the nucleus to the cytoplasm.
   1953..1979    +  CDS            Rev (fragment): human immunodeficiency virus 1 (HIV-1) Rev protein; rev; enhances nuclear export of unspliced and incompletely spliced viral mRNAs
   1983..2223    +  promoter       U6 promoter: RNA polymerase III promoter for human U6 snRNA
   2271..2338    +  misc_RNA       tracrRNA (fragment): trans-activating CRISPR RNA for the Streptococcus pyogenes CRISPR/Cas9 system
   2387..2504    +  misc_feature   cPPT/CTS: central polypurine tract and central termination sequence of HIV-1
   2573..2784    +  promoter       EF-1α core promoter: core promoter for human elongation factor EF-1α
   2810..3409    +  CDS            PuroR (fragment): puromycin N-acetyltransferase; pac from Streptomyces; confers resistance to puromycin
   3425..4013    +  misc_feature   WPRE: woodchuck hepatitis virus posttranscriptional regulatory element
   4064..4083    +  misc_feature   cPPT/CTS (fragment): central polypurine tract and central termination sequence of HIV-1
   4085..4318    +  LTR            3' LTR (ΔU3): self-inactivating 3' long terminal repeat (LTR) from HIV-1
   4396..4517    +  polyA_signal   SV40 poly(A) signal: SV40 polyadenylation signal
   4557..4692    +  rep_origin     SV40 ori: SV40 origin of replication
   4713..4731    -  promoter       T7 promoter: promoter for bacteriophage T7 RNA polymerase
   4739..4894    +  CDS            lacZα (fragment): LacZα fragment of β-galactosidase; lacZ fragment
   4899..5327    +  rep_origin     f1 ori (sequence partly withheld): f1 bacteriophage origin of replication; arrow indicates direction of (+) strand synthesis
   5380..5484    +  promoter       AmpR promoter: bla
   5485..6345    +  CDS            AmpR: β-lactamase; bla; confers resistance to ampicillin, carbenicillin, and related antibiotics
   6516..7104    +  rep_origin     ori: high-copy-number ColE1/pMB1/pBR322/pUC origin of replication
   7287..77      +  CDS            lacI (fragment) (across the origin): lac repressor; lacI; The lac repressor binds to the lac operator to inhibit transcription in E. coli. This inhibition can be relieved by adding lactose or isopropyl-β-D-thiogalactopyranoside (IPTG).
