[The description below was written by a language model from this plasmid's Addgene catalogue record and pLannotate feature annotations shown in this document.]
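Description:
CDC25A B1.2 gRNA is a third-generation lentiviral CRISPR plasmid built on the pLenti-sgRNA backbone. It carries a single guide RNA directed against human CDC25A (guide designation B1.2, part of the pKMKO series). It is propagated in E. coli through a high-copy ColE1/pUC-type origin with ampicillin selection from the β-lactamase gene. The backbone also retains an f1 origin, an SV40 origin and remnants of lac and phage promoter elements. The sequenced record is 7,302 nt, whereas the catalogue gives the empty backbone as 9,151 bp. The record does not explain this, though replacement of a stuffer fragment between the two BsmBI sites during guide cloning is one possible cause.

The viral cassette has the usual third-generation layout. An RSV promoter is fused to a truncated HIV-1 5′ LTR and drives Tat-independent genomic RNA production in packaging cells. It is followed by the Ψ packaging signal with a gag fragment, the Rev response element for nuclear export, and a cPPT/CTS. A ΔU3 self-inactivating 3′ LTR disables LTR promoter activity after integration. Within this unit, the human U6 RNA polymerase III promoter transcribes the CDC25A spacer fused to the S. pyogenes sgRNA scaffold, which is annotated as a tracrRNA fragment. The spacer was inserted at BsmBI sites that were destroyed in cloning. Downstream, an EF-1α core promoter expresses puromycin N-acetyltransferase for selecting transduced mammalian cells, and a WPRE enhances transcript expression.

No Cas9 is annotated, so the nuclease must be supplied separately, for example by a Cas9-expressing cell line. The plasmid was deposited as part of a large-scale CRISPR/Cas9 analysis of cell-cycle gene knockouts in human cells, where it serves to disrupt CDC25A.
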