Addgene plasmid #90586: CDC25A B1.2 gRNA
Purpose: 3rd generation lentiviral gRNA plasmid targeting human CDC25A
Depositing lab: Iain Cheeseman. Depositing organization: Whitehead Institute for Biomedical Research. Publication: Large-Scale Analysis of CRISPR/Cas9 Cell-Cycle Knockouts Reveals the Diversity of p53-Dependent Responses to Cell-Cycle Defects. McKinley KL, Cheeseman IM. Dev Cell. 2017 Feb 27;40(4):405-420.e2. doi: 10.1016/j.devcel.2017.01.012. Epub 2017 Feb 16. PubMed 28216383.
Backbone
  Vector backbone: pLenti-sgRNA
  Backbone manufacturer: Eric Lander & David Sabatini labs (Addgene plasmid #71409)
  Backbone size w/o insert (bp): 9151
  Vector type: Lentiviral, CRISPR
  Selectable markers: Puromycin
Growth in bacteria
  Bacterial resistance: Ampicillin, 100 μg/mL
  Growth temperature: 37°C
  Growth strain: NEB Stable
  Copy number: Unknown
Gene/Insert
  Gene/Insert name: CDC25A (Guide Designation B1.2) (alt name: pKMKO series)
  gRNA/shRNA sequence: CACCgCCCGTCGTGAAGGCGCTATT
  Species: H. sapiens (human)
  Promoter: U6
  Cloning method: Restriction Enzyme; 5′ cloning site BsmBI (destroyed during cloning); 3′ cloning site BsmBI (destroyed during cloning)
  Sequencing primers: 5′ hU6-F (5'-GAGGGCCTATTTCCCATGATT-3'); 3′ EF1a-R (5'-CACGGCGACTACTGCACTTA-3')
Terms and licenses: Academic/Nonprofit Terms; Industry Terms: Not Available to Industry
Depositor comments: Please note that gRNA target sequence listed is not strictly the 20nt spacer sequence, but also contains the 5' BsmBI overhang. For more information about knockout human cell lines generated using this plasmid, please see http://cellcycleknockouts.wi.mit.edu/ .
How to cite: CDC25A B1.2 gRNA was a gift from Iain Cheeseman (Addgene plasmid # 90586 ; http://n2t.net/addgene:90586 ; RRID:Addgene_90586)
